>Addgene plasmid #230617 | AiP1283 - pAAV-AiE2068m-minBG-SYFP2-WPRE3-BGHpA | addgene full sequence | sequence record 466236 | Addgene NGS Result
[76 nt withheld, positions 1-76]
G
[46 nt withheld, positions 78-123]
A
[95 nt withheld, positions 125-219]
TATGCGGTGTGAAATACCGCACAGATGCGTAAGGAGAAAATACCGCATCAGGCGCCCCTGCAGGCAGCTG
CGCGCTCGCTCGCTCACTGAGGCCGCCCGGGCAAAGCCCGGGCGTCGGGCGACCTTTGGTCGCCCGGCCT
CAGTGAGCGAGCGAGCGCGCAGAGAGGGAGTGGCCAACTCCATCACTAGGGGTTCCTGCGGCCGCTCGGT
CCGCACGTGAGATCTCATGCCTGCTATTGTCTTCCCAATCCTCCCCCTTGCTGTCCTGCCCCACCCCACC
CCCCAGAATAGAATGACACCTACTCAGACAATGCGATGCAATTTCCTCATTTTATTAGGAAAGGACAGTG
GGAGTGGCACCTTCCAGGGTCAAGGAAGGCACGGGGGAGGGGCAAACAACAGATGGCTGGCAACTAGAAG
GCACAGTCGAAGATCTCTCGAGCCACGGAATTGTCAGTGCCCAACAGCCGAGCCCCTGTCCAGCAGCGGG
CAAGGCAGGCGGCGATGAGTTCCGCCGTGGCAAGAACTAACCAGGATTTATACAAGGAGGAGAAAATGAA
AGCCATACGGGAAGCAATAGCATGATACAAAGGCATTAAAGCAGCGTATCCACATAGCGTAAAAGGAGCA
ACATAGTTAAGAATACCAGTCAATCTTTCACAAATTTTGTAATCCAGAGGTTGATTATGATATCGAATTC
GCGGCCGCGGCGCGCCGTCGACTTACTTGTACAGCTCGTCCATGCCGAGAGTGATCCCGGCGGCGGTCAC
GAACTCCAGCAGGACCATGTGATCGCGCTTCTCGTTGGGGTCTTTGCTCAGCTTGGACTGGTAGCTCAGG
TAGTGGTTGTCGGGCAGCAGCACGGGGCCGTCGCCGATGGGGGTGTTCTGCTGGTAGTGGTCGGCGAGCT
GCACGCCGCCGTCCTCGATGTTGTGGCGGATCTTGAAGTTGGCCTTGATGCCGTTCTTCTGCTTGTCGGC
GGTGATATAGACGTTGTGGCTGTTGTAGTTGTACTCCAGCTTGTGCCCCAGGATGTTGCCGTCCTCCTTG
AAGTCGATGCCCTTCAGCTCGATGCGGTTCACCAGGGTGTCGCCCTCGAACTTCACCTCGGCGCGGGTCT
TGTAGTTGCCGTCGTCCTTGAAGAAGATGGTGCGCTCCTGGACGTAGCCTTCGGGCATGGCGGACTTGAA
GAAGTCGTGCTGCTTCATGTGGTCGGGGTAGCGGGCGAAGCACTGCACGCCGTAGCCCAGGGTGGTCACG
AGGGTGGGCCAGGGCACGGGCAGCTTGCCGGTGGTGCAGATCAGCTTCAGGGTCAGCTTGCCGTAGGTGG
CATCGCCCTCGCCCTCGCCGGACACGCTGAACTTGTGGCCGTTTACGTCGCCGTCCAGCTCGACCAGGAT
GGGCACCACCCCGGTGAACAGCTCCTCGCCCTTGCTCACCATGGTGGCGACCGGTAGCGCTAGCTTCGAA
AGATCTGGATCCCAGAAGCAAATGTAAGCAATAGATGGCTCTGCCCTGACTTTTATGCCCAGCCCGAGCT
CGGTCTGAACAAACATGCTTGGCTTTTGTTCAAGTAGTTTTTCAGTCATTTGTTGGCTTAAAAAATTTTT
TTACAGAGTCTCAAGGAGCATACAAGGTGCTGAACTATCTGGGGGTGGGGCATCTGGCCCCATTCCACAA
GGAACTGAAGTTCTTTAGTGGCCAGGCACATTGGATGACAGCACAGGCCCCAGAATCAGGTCTGGATGAA
GTCTTGGCTCATCAAGACATTCCTAACATGGCCTTAGCTGGGTCATTTCTCCTCTCAAATCATCAGTTTC
TTTTTTAGTAAATTGAGAGTCATAAATCTGAACTCATAGTAAGGACTGGGTCAGACCATGAACAGAAGCA
TTTGATCTGACGTTGCTAAGTTCTCAATAATACCAGGTGCCGTTAGCAACCCCTGAGCGTGGTCTGAGGA
GGCGAGAGCCCTGCACACTGAGCAGCTTGTAGAGGCCTGAGGGATGGTTGTGCATTTGGTCTTCTGAAAG
GATCTTGTTGACTAAAGCTGCTTCTTTGTTTCTTCCTGGACGCGTGCGGCCGCAGGAACCCCTAGTGATG
GAGTTGGCCACTCCCTCTCTGCGCGCTCGCTCGCTCACTGAGGCCGGGCGACCAAAGGTCGCCCGACGCC
CGGGCGGCCTCAGTGAGCGAGCGAGCGCGCAGCTGCCTGCAGGACATGTGAGCAAAAGGCCAGCAAAAGG
CCAGGAACCGTAAAAAGGCCGCGTTGCTGGCGTTTTTCCATAGGCTCCGCCCCCCTGACGAGCATCACAA
AAATCGACGCTCAAGTCAGAGGTGGCGAAACCCGACAGGACTATAAAGATACCAGGCGTTTCCCCCTGGA
AGCTCCCTCGTGCGCTCTCCTGTTCCGACCCTGCCGCTTACCGGATACCTGTCCGCCTTTCTCCCTTCGG
GAAGCGTGGCGCTTTCTCATAGCTCACGCTGTAGGTATCTCAGTTCGGTGTAGGTCGTTCGCTCCAAGCT
GGGCTGTGTGCACGAACCCCCCGTTCAGCCCGACCGCTGCGCCTTATCCGGTAACTATCGTCTTGAGTCC
AACCCGGTAAGACACGACTTATCGCCACTGGCAGCAGCCACTGGTAACAGGATTAGCAGAGCGAGGTATG
TAGGCGGTGCTACAGAGTTCTTGAAGTGGTGGCCTAACTACGGCTACACTAGAAGAACAGTATTTGGTAT
CTGCGCTCTGCTGAAGCCAGTTACCTTCGGAAAAAGAGTTGGTAGCTCTTGATCCGGCAAACAAACCACC
GCTGGTAGCGGTGGTTTTTTTGTTTGCAAGCAGCAGATTACGCGCAGAAAAAAAGGATCTCAAGAAGATC
CTTTGATCTTTTCTACGGGGTCTGACGCTCAGTGGAACGAAAACTCACGTTAAGGGATTTTGGTCATGAG
ATTATCAAAAAGGATCTTCACCTAGATCCTTTTAAATTAAAAATGAAGTTTTAAATCAATCTAAAGTATA
TATGAGTAAACTTGGTCTGACAGTTACCAATGCTTAATCAGTGAGGCACCTATCTCAGCGATCTGTCTAT
TTCGTTCATCCATAGTTGCCTGACTCCCCGTCGTGTAGATAACTACGATACGGGAGGGCTTACCATCTGG
CCCCAGTGCTGCAATGATACCGCGAGACCCACGCTCACCGGCTCCAGATTTATCAGCAATAAACCAGCCA
GCCGGAAGGGCCGAGCGCAGAAGTGGTCCTGCAACTTTATCCGCCTCCATCCAGTCTATTAATTGTTGCC
GGGAAGCTAGAGTAAGTAGTTCGCCAGTTAATAGTTTGCGCAACGTTGTTGCCATTGCTACAGGCATCGT
GGTGTCACGCTCGTCGTTTGGTATGGCTTCATTCAGCTCCGGTTCCCAACGATCAAGGCGAGTTACATGA
TCCCCCATGTTGTGCAAAAAAGCGGTTAGCTCCTTCGGTCCTCCGATCGTTGTCAGAAGTAAGTTGGCCG
CAGTGTTATCACTCATGGTTATGGCAGCACTGCATAATTCTCTTACTGTCATGCCATCCGTAAGATGCTT
TTCTGTGACTGGTGAGTACTCAACCAAGTCATTCTGAGAATAGTGTATGCGGCGACCGAGTTGCTCTTGC
CCGGCGTCAATACGGGATAATACCGCGCCACATAGCAGAACTTTAAAAGTGCTCATCATTGGAAAACGTT
CTTCGGGGCGAAAACTCTCAAGGATCTTACCGCTGTTGAGATCCAGTTCGATGTAACCCACTCGTGCACC
CAACTGATCTTCAGCATCTTTTACTTTCACCAGCGTTTCTGGGTGAGCAAAAACAGGAAGGCAAAATGCC
GCAAAAAAGGGAATAAGGGCGACACGGAAATGTTGAATACTCATACTCTTCCTTTTTCAATATTATTGAA
GCATTTATCAGGGTTATTGTCTCATGAGCGGATACATATTTGAATGTATTTAGAAAAATAAACAAATAGG
GGTTCCGCGCACATTTCCCCGAAAAGTGCCACCTGACGTCTAAGAAACCATTATTATCATGACATTAACC
TATAAAAATAGGCGTATCACGAGGCCCTTTCGTCTCGCGCGTTTCGGTGATGACGGTGAAAACCTCTGAC
ACATGCAGCTCCCGGAGACGGTCACAGCTTGTCTGTAAGCGGATGCCGGGAGCAGACAAGCCCGTCAGGG
CGCGTCAGCGGGTGTTGGCGGGTGTCGGGGCTGGCTTAACTATGCGGCATCAGAGCAGATTGTACTGAGA
GTGCACCATAAAATTGTAAACGTTAATATTTTGTTAAAATTCGCGTTAAATTTTTGTTAAATCAGCTCAT
TTTTTAACCAATAGACCGAAATCGGCAAAATCCCTTATAAATCAAAAGAATAGCCCGAGATAGAGT
[37 nt withheld, positions 4626-4662]
AAAGAACGTGGACTCCAACGTCAAAGG
[65 nt withheld, positions 4690-4754]
Features (pLannotate 1.2.2; 14 found; start..end, strand, type, name):
    220..271     +  misc_feature   bom (fragment): basis of mobility region from pBR322
    276..416     -  repeat_region  AAV2 ITR: inverted terminal repeat of adeno-associated virus serotype 2 inverted
    534..645     -  polyA_signal   bGH poly(A) signal: bovine growth hormone polyadenylation signal
    662..742     -  misc_feature   WPRE (fragment): woodchuck hepatitis virus posttranscriptional regulatory element
    748..905     -  misc_feature   WPRE (fragment): woodchuck hepatitis virus posttranscriptional regulatory element
    945..1661    -  CDS            SYFP2: SYFP2 is a basic (constitutively fluorescent) yellow fluorescent protein published in 2006, derived from Aequorea victoria. It is reported to be a very rapidly-maturing monomer with moderate acid sensitivity.
   2338..2365    -  repeat_region  AAV2 ITR (fragment): inverted terminal repeat of adeno-associated virus serotype 2 inverted
   2394..2421    -  repeat_region  AAV2 ITR (fragment): inverted terminal repeat of adeno-associated virus serotype 2 inverted
   2494..3082    -  rep_origin     ori: high-copy-number ColE1/pMB1/pBR322/pUC origin of replication
   3253..4113    -  CDS            AmpR: β-lactamase; bla; confers resistance to ampicillin, carbenicillin, and related antibiotics
   4114..4218    -  promoter       AmpR promoter: bla
   4313..4348    +  CDS            rop (fragment): Rop protein, which maintains plasmids at low copy number; rop
   4450..4499    +  misc_feature   bom (fragment): basis of mobility region from pBR322
   4500..201     -  rep_origin     f1 ori (across the origin) (sequence partly withheld): f1 bacteriophage origin of replication; arrow indicates direction of (+) strand synthesis
