[The description below was written by a language model from this plasmid's Addgene catalogue record and pLannotate feature annotations shown in this document.]
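Description:
AiP1283 - pAAV-AiE2068m-minBG-SYFP2-WPRE3-BGHpA is an AAV transfer plasmid built on a pAAV2 backbone and intended for packaging recombinant adeno-associated virus that reports enhancer activity in the brain. In bacteria it is maintained as a high-copy plasmid through a ColE1/pUC-type origin and selected with ampicillin via the β-lactamase gene and its native promoter. An f1 phage origin and small remnants of pBR322 bom and rop sequences are also present in the backbone. The annotated sequence is about 4.75 kb.

The payload lies between AAV2 inverted terminal repeats, which supply the cis signals for genome replication and encapsidation. One ITR is annotated in full, while the other is detected only as short fragments, which is common for these structured repeats in assembled sequencing data. Within the cassette, the enhancer AiE2068m is placed upstream of minBG, a minimal promoter (the name suggests beta-globin) that has little activity alone, so expression depends largely on the enhancer. Neither the enhancer nor the promoter was recognised by the automated annotation, but the unannotated stretch between the SYFP2 coding sequence and the fragmentary ITR is where they would sit. The record lists MluI and SacI as the cloning sites. The reporter is SYFP2, a fast-maturing monomeric yellow fluorescent protein derived from Aequorea victoria. It is followed by WPRE3, a shortened woodchuck hepatitis virus posttranscriptional element (seen as two WPRE fragments) that boosts transcript expression, and by the bovine growth hormone polyadenylation signal.

The stated purpose is to drive AAV-mediated transgene expression in specific brain cell populations, as part of a collection of enhancer AAVs for cortical cell types. The record does not say which population AiE2068m targets.
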