Addgene plasmid #230617: AiP1283 - pAAV-AiE2068m-minBG-SYFP2-WPRE3-BGHpA
Purpose: AiE2068m is an enhancer sequence, designed to drive AAV-mediated transgene expression in specific populations of brain cells
Depositing lab: Allen Institute for Brain Science & Bosiljka Tasic. Depositing organization: Allen Institute. Publication: A suite of enhancer AAVs and transgenic mouse lines for genetic access to cortical cell types. Ben-Simon Y, Hooper M, Narayan S, Daigle TL, Dwivedi D, Way SW, Oster A, Stafford DA, Mich JK, Taormina MJ, Martinez RA, Opitz-Araya X, Roth JR, Alexander JR, Allen S, Amster A, Arbuckle J, Ayala A, Baker PM, Bakken TE, Barcelli T, Barta S, Bendrick J, Bertagnolli D, Bielstein C, Bishwakarma P, Bowlus J, Boyer G, Brouner K, Casian B, Casper T, Chakka AB, Chakrabarty R, Chance RK, Chavan S, Clark M, Colbert K, Collman F, Daniel S, Departee M, DiValentin P, Donadio N, Dotson N, Egdorf T, Fliss T, Gabitto M, Garcia J, Gary A, Gasperini M, Gloe J, Goldy J, Gore BB, Graybuck L, Greisman N, Haeseleer F, Halterman C, Haradon Z, Hastings SD, Helback O, Ho W, Hockemeyer D, Huang C, Huff S, Hunker A, Johansen N, Jones D, Juneau Z, Kalmbach B, Kannan M, Khem S, Kussick E, Kutsal R, Larsen R, Lee C, Lee AY, Leibly M, Lenz GH, Li S, Liang E, Lusk N, Madigan Z, Malloy J, Malone J, McCue R, Melchor J, Mollenkopf T, Moosman S, Morin E, Newman D, Ng L, Ngo K, Omstead V, Otto S, Oyama A, Pena N, Pham T, Phillips E, Pom CA, Potekhina L, Ransford S, Ray PL, Rette D, Reynoldson C, Rimorin C, Rocha D, Ruiz A, Sanchez REA, Sawyer L, Sedeno-Cortes A, Sevigny JP, Shapovalova N, Shepard N, Shulga L, Sigler AR, Siverts L, Soliman S, Somasundaram S, Staats B, Stewart K, Szelenyi E, Tieu M, Trader C, Tran A, van Velthoven CTJ, Walker M, Wang Y, Weed N, Wirthlin M, Wood T, Wynalda B, Yao Z, Zhou T, Ariza J, Dee N, Reding M, Ronellenfitch K, Mufti S, Sunkin SM, Smith KA, Esposito L, Waters J, Thyagarajan B, Yao S, Lein ES, Zeng H, Levi BP, Ngai J, Ting JT, Tasic B. Cell. 2025 May 16:S0092-8674(25)00513-6. doi: 10.1016/j.cell.2025.05.002. PubMed 40403729.
Backbone
  Vector backbone: pAAV2
  Vector type: AAV
Growth in bacteria
  Bacterial resistance: Ampicillin, 100 μg/mL
  Growth temperature: 37°C
  Growth strain: NEB Stable
  Copy number: High Copy
Gene/Insert
  Gene/Insert name: SYFP2
  Species: Synthetic
  Promoter: minBG
  Cloning method: Restriction Enzyme; 5′ cloning site MluI (unknown if destroyed); 3′ cloning site SacI (unknown if destroyed)
Terms and licenses: Academic/Nonprofit Terms; Industry Terms: Not Available to Industry
How to cite: AiP1283 - pAAV-AiE2068m-minBG-SYFP2-WPRE3-BGHpA was a gift from Allen Institute for Brain Science & Bosiljka Tasic (Addgene plasmid # 230617 ; http://n2t.net/addgene:230617 ; RRID:Addgene_230617)
